Addgene plasmid #51770: RP1B-PP1gamma
Purpose: Expresses PP1 gamma residues 7-323
Depositing lab: Wolfgang Peti. Depositing organization: Brown University.
Backbone
  Vector backbone: RP1B
  Backbone manufacturer: Peti Lab (Addgene Plasmid# 26563)
  Vector type: Bacterial Expression
Growth in bacteria
  Bacterial resistance: Kanamycin, 50 μg/mL
  Growth temperature: 37°C
  Growth strain: DH5alpha
  Growth instructions: Alpha-Select Gold Efficiency cells from Bioline are recommended for expression
  Copy number: Unknown
Gene/Insert
  Gene/Insert name: pp1 gamma
  Mutation: Contains PP1 gamma residues 7-323
  Promoter: T7-lac
  Tag / fusion protein: Thio-6 (N terminal on backbone); His (N terminal on backbone); TEV protease site (N terminal on backbone)
  Cloning method: Unknown
  Sequencing primers: 5′ T7; 3′ T7-term
Terms and licenses: Academic/Nonprofit Terms; Industry Terms: Not Available to Industry
How to cite: RP1B-PP1gamma was a gift from Wolfgang Peti (Addgene plasmid # 51770 ; http://n2t.net/addgene:51770 ; RRID:Addgene_51770)
