[The description below was written by a language model from this plasmid's Addgene catalogue record.]
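Description:
RP1B-PP1gamma is a bacterial expression plasmid built on the RP1B backbone, designed to produce a truncated form of protein phosphatase 1 gamma (PP1 gamma) in E. coli. It is selected with kanamycin. The copy number is listed as unknown, the origin of replication is not stated, and no feature table accompanies the entry, so the backbone elements cannot be described beyond the catalogue fields.

The insert encodes PP1 gamma residues 7-323, leaving out the first few N-terminal residues. The record does not give the source species of the gene or the cloning method. Expression is driven by a T7-lac promoter, a hybrid arrangement in which a T7 RNA polymerase promoter is paired with a lac operator. Transcription therefore depends on a host that supplies T7 RNA polymerase and stays repressed until induction, which helps limit leaky expression of proteins that are poorly tolerated. The T7 and T7-terminator sequencing primers are consistent with the coding region sitting in a standard T7 expression cassette.

The backbone adds an N-terminal leader to the insert, consisting of a Thio-6 element, a His tag and a TEV protease recognition site. The His tag allows capture by immobilised metal affinity chromatography, and TEV cleavage then removes the leader to leave a near-native phosphatase fragment. The stated purpose is simply expression of this PP1 gamma fragment. The design suits recombinant production and purification for biochemical or structural work, although the record does not name specific downstream applications.
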