>Addgene plasmid #51770 | RP1B-PP1gamma | depositor partial sequence | sequence record 79408 | RP1B-PP1gamma sequence 954 bps
CTCAACATCGACAGCATCATCCAACGGCTGCTGGAAGTGAGAGGGTCCAAGCCAGGCAAGAATGTCCAGC
TCCAGGAGAATGAAATCCGGGGACTGTGCTTGAAGTCTCGGGAGATCTTCCTCAGTCAGCCTATCCTTTT
AGAACTTGAAGCACCACTCAAGATATGTGGTGACATCCACGGGCAGTACTATGATTTGCTCCGTCTGTTT
GAATACGGTGGCTTTCCTCCAGAAAGCAACTATTTGTTTCTCGGGGACTATGTGGACAGGGGCAAACAGT
CACTAGAGACGATCTGCCTCTTGCTGGCCTACAAAATCAAGTATCCGGAGAACTTTTTTCTTCTTAGAGG
GAACCATGAGTGTGCCAGCATCAATAGAATCTACGGATTTTATGATGAGTGTAAGAGAAGATACAACATT
AAGCTGTGGAAAACGTTCACAGACTGTTTTAACTGCTTACCGATAGCAGCCATCGTGGACGAGAAGATAT
TCTGCTGTCATGGAGGTTTATCACCAGATCTTCAATCTATGGAGCAGATTCGGCGAATTATGAGACCAAC
TGATGTACCAGATCAAGGTCTTCTTTGTGATCTTTTGTGGTCTGACCCCGATAAAGATGTCTTAGGCTGG
GGTGAAAATGACAGAGGAGTGTCCTTCACATTTGGTGCAGAAGTGGTTGCAAAATTTCTCCATAAGCATG
ATTTGGATCTTATATGTAGAGCCCATCAGGTGGTTGAAGATGGATATGAGTTTTTTGCAAAGAGGCAGTT
AGTCACTCTGTTTTCTGCACCCAACTACTGTGGCGAGTTTGACAATGCGGGCGCCATGATGAGTGTGGAT
GAGACCCTCATGTGCTCCTTCCAGATTTTAAAGCCTGCAGAGAAAAAGAAGCCCAATGCCACGAGACCTG
TCACACCGCCACGGGGTATGATCACAAAGCAAGCAAAGAAATGA
