>Addgene plasmid #51770 | RP1B-PP1gamma | addgene partial sequence | sequence record 81143 | T7 5'-TAATACGACTCACTATAGGG-3'
AATTTTGTTTAACTTTAAGAAGGAGATATACCATGGGCTCTGATAAAATTCATCATCATCATCATCACGA
AAATCTTTATTTTCAAGGTCATATGCTCAACATCGACAGCATCATCCAACGGCTGCTGGAAGTGAGAGGG
TCCAAGCCAGGCAAGAATGTCCAGCTCCAGGAGAATGAAATCCGGGGACTGTGCTTGAAGTCTCGGGAGA
TCTTCCTCAGTCAGCCTATCCTTTTAGAACTTGAAGCACCACTCAAGATATGTGGTGACATCCACGGGCA
GTACTATGATTTGCTCCGTCTGTTTGAATACGGTGGCTTTCCTCCAGAAAGCAACTATTTGTTTCTCGGG
GACTATGTGGACAGGGGCAAACAGTCACTAGAGACGATCTGCCTCTTGCTGGCCTACAAAATCAAGTATC
CGGAGAACTTTTTTCTTCTTAGAGGGAACCATGAGTGTGCCAGCATCAATAGAATCTACGGATTTTATGA
TGAGTGTAAGAGAAGATACAACATTAAGCTGTGGAAAACGTTCACAGACTGTTTTAACTGCTTACCGATA
GCAGCCATCGTGGACGAGAAGATATTCTGCTGTCATGGAGGTTTATCACCAGATCTTCAATCTATGGAGC
AGATTCGGCGAATTATGAGACCAACTGATGTACCAGATCAAGGTCTTCTTTGTGATCTTTTGTGGTCTGA
CCCCGATAAAGATGTCTTAGGCTGGGGTGAAAATGACAGAGGAGTGTCCTTCACATTTGGTGCAGAAGTG
GTTGCAAAATTTCTCCATAAGCATGATTTGGATCTTATATGTAGAGCCCATCAGGTGGTTGAAGATGGAT
ATGAGTTTT
