>Addgene plasmid #51770 | RP1B-PP1gamma | addgene partial sequence | sequence record 81644 | T7term 5'-GCTAGTTATTGCTCAGCGG-3'
GCAGCCGGATCTCAGTGGTGGTGGTGGTGGTGCTCGAGTGCGGCCGCTCATCATTTCTTTGCTTGCTTTG
TGATCATACCCCGTGGCGGTGTGACAGGTCTCGTGGCATTGGGCTTCTTTTTCTCTGCAGGCTTTAAAAT
CTGGAAGGAGCACATGAGGGTCTCATCCACACTCATCATGGCGCCCGCATTGTCAAACTCGCCACAGTAG
TTGGGTGCAGAAAACAGAGTGACTAACTGCCTCTTTGCAAAAAACTCATATCCATCTTCAACCACCTGAT
GGGCTCTACATATAAGATCCAAATCATGCTTATGGAGAAATTTTGCAACCACTTCTGCACCAAATGTGAA
GGACACTCCTCTGTCATTTTCACCCCAGCCTAAGACATCTTTATCGGGGTCAGACCACAAAAGATCACAA
AGAAGACCTTGATCTGGTACATCAGTTGGTCTCATAATTCGCCGAATCTGCTCCATAGATTGAAGATCTG
GTGATAAACCTCCATGACAGCAGAATATCTTCTCGTCCACGATGGCTGCTATCGGTAAGCAGTTAAAACA
GTCTGTGAACGTTTTCCACAGCTTAATGTTGTATCTTCTCTTACACTCATCATAAAATCCGTAGATTCTA
TTGATGCTGGCACACTCATGGTTCCCTCTAAGAAGAAAAAAGTTCTCCGGATACTTGATTTTGTAGGCCA
GCAAGAGGCAGATCGTCTCTAGTGACTGTTTGCCCCTGTCCACATAGTCCCCGAGAAACAAATAGTTGCT
TTCTGGAGGAAAGCCACCGTATTCAAACAGACGGAGCAAATCATAGTACTGCCCGTGGATGTCACCACAT
ATCTTGAGTGGTGCTTCAAGTTCTAAAAGGATAGGCTGACTGAGGAAGATCTCCCGAGACTTCAAGCACA
GTCCCCGGATTTCATTCTCCTGGAGCTGGACATTCTTGCCTGGCTTGGA
